>Addgene plasmid #37867 | MSCV-N WU ER | addgene partial sequence | sequence record 49971 | pLXSN-5
TCACTCCTTCTCTAGGCGCCGGAATTAGATCTGCCACCATGGACTACAAGGATGACGATGACAAGCTCGA
TGGAGGATACCCATACGATGTTCCAGATTACGCTGCTCGAGGTTATCAAACAAGTTTGTACAAAAAAGCA
GGCTTCATGGATAAAACTTTGTCCAGAAATGAAGCAAAAGAACTTATGCAGCTGCTGGGTCTTGATATGA
CCTGCTGGGGAAATTTACCACTAATGAGAACAAAATACCTTAGCAAATGCAAAGAATTTCATCCTGACAA
AGGGGGAAATGAGGAAAAAATGAAAAAGCTTAATTCTTTATATTTAAAACTGCAAGAGTGTGTTAGTACA
GTGCACCAACTAAATGAAGAAGAAGATGAAGTGTGGAGCTCTTCACAGGTAGAATGCACAGAATTGTGCT
GTAACTTTCCCCCTAGAAAGTACAGGCTTGTTGGAGAAGTTTATGGTGATGTTTTTGAAGAGTATATTTT
AAAAGACTGGGACATATGCTTAAAGGGGTTTTATTATTTGTGTAATTGTTTTTACTGCTTTTTAGACAAG
CGCCACAAGCAAAAATATAAAATATTTAGAAAACCTCCAATGTGGATAGAGTGTTACTGCTACAGGTGCT
ATAGAGAGTGGNTTGGCTTTGAAATTAGTGCAGAAACATTTTTTTACTGGAANAAGATTATATTTCTTAC
AACCATGCAAGGGGTTGGCTTAACCAGGTAAGCATGTTTTTATTATAGGGGTACTTTTATGTTTTATAAG
TAAATTAATAACTTTTTTTT
