>Addgene plasmid #37867 | MSCV-N WU ER | addgene partial sequence | sequence record 51391 | MSCV_N_rev2 5'-aaagacccctaggaatgctcg-3'
AAAGACGGCAATATGGTGGAAAATAACATATAGACAAACGCACACCGGCCTTATTCCAAGCGGCTTCGGC
CAGTAACGTTAGGGGGGGGGGGCGGAATTCGTTATCGAACCACTTTGTACAAGAAAGCTGGGTCTTAAGC
ATTGTGTTTTTCAAGTATGTTGCATCCATTTGTTACATTCATTTGCATGTCAGCAAATTCAGTAAGGCCT
ATATATTTGTCTAACAGTTCTTTCCAATACACAACTTTAGCTTGTATACATGGGTGAAAATCACTAACAG
GCCTGCACCATATTAACATAAGTAAAATACACATTCCACTTTGTAAAACTCTTTTTACCATTAGTTCTGG
AGTTTTATCCAGACTTTCTTTTAAGTGTCTTTTGGGTGTAAAAAGTACAGTTTTATGAAATCTAGGAGCC
AAAGTAGCAGGGACTAAATATTCATTCATTGTTACAATACCTGGAGGAAAAATTTGTGACCTTTTATTTA
AATGTTTTTTTTCTAAATTAACTTTAACACTTCCATCTAAATAGTCTCTTAAATTATCTAAGTTACTCAT
TCCATTTCCAGATGGTAACAGTTTATTATCTCCTACTTGACCTTTTACATCTTCAAATACTACTGTAAAT
TGATCTATTGCAACTCCTAACTCAAAGTTTAATCTATCAGCTGGAATATTAATATTTAAGGNCTTTCCTC
CACAAAGGTCAAGTAAAGCAGCAGCAACAGTTGTTTTACCACTGTTTATAGGC
