[The description below was written by a language model from this plasmid's Addgene catalogue record.]
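Description:
MSCV-N WU ER is a retroviral mammalian expression plasmid built on the MSCV-N FLAGHA backbone, a murine stem cell virus-derived vector designed to add tandem Flag and HA epitopes to the N terminus of a cloned open reading frame. It is propagated in E. coli as a low-copy plasmid under ampicillin selection, and carries a puromycin marker for selecting transduced or transfected mammalian cells. The insert was introduced by Gateway recombination, so the backbone serves as a destination vector into which an entry clone was transferred. No feature table accompanies the record, so the origin of replication, the LTRs and the packaging signal are not individually documented, although such elements are expected in a vector of this class.

The payload is the early region ("ER") of WU polyomavirus, listed as about 2.3 kb and corresponding to the two viral genes that encode small T and large T antigens. In polyomaviruses these proteins arise from a shared early transcript by alternative splicing and share a common N-terminal portion, so an N-terminal Flag-HA tag could in principle mark both products. The record lists the promoter as "PKG"; in MSCV-type vectors a PGK promoter usually drives the puromycin marker while the viral LTR drives the insert, but the record does not clarify which arrangement applies here. The stated backbone, insert and total sizes also do not add up simply, which likely reflects replacement of the Gateway cassette during cloning.

The construct comes from a systematic study of how tumour virus proteins perturb host cellular networks. It is suited to producing retrovirus for stable expression of the tagged T antigens and for tandem affinity purification of associated host proteins.
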