Addgene plasmid #37867: MSCV-N WU ER
Depositing lab: Karl Munger. Depositing organization: Brigham and Women's Hospital. Publication: Interpreting cancer genomes using systematic host network perturbations by tumour virus proteins. Rozenblatt-Rosen O, Deo RC, Padi M, Adelmant G, Calderwood MA, Rolland T, Grace M, Dricot A, Askenazi M, Tavares M, Pevzner SJ, Abderazzaq F, Byrdsong D, Carvunis AR, Chen AA, Cheng J, Correll M, Duarte M, Fan C, Feltkamp MC, Ficarro SB, Franchi R, Garg BK, Gulbahce N, Hao T, Holthaus AM, James R, Korkhin A, Litovchick L, Mar JC, Pak TR, Rabello S, Rubio R, Shen Y, Singh S, Spangle JM, Tasan M, Wanamaker S, Webber JT, Roecklein-Canfield J, Johannsen E, Barabasi AL, Beroukhim R, Kieff E, Cusick ME, Hill DE, Munger K, Marto JA, Quackenbush J, Roth FP, DeCaprio JA, Vidal M. Nature. 2012 Jul 26;487(7408):491-5. 10.1038/nature11288 PubMed 22810586.
Backbone
  Vector backbone: MSCV-N FLAGHA
  Backbone size w/o insert (bp): 8162
  Total vector size (bp): 9008
  Vector type: Mammalian Expression, Retroviral
  Selectable markers: Puromycin
Growth in bacteria
  Bacterial resistance: Ampicillin, 100 μg/mL
  Growth temperature: 37°C
  Growth strain: DH5alpha
  Copy number: Low Copy
Gene/Insert
  Gene/Insert name: WU ER (alt names: WU small T; WU large T; WUPyV_gp5 and WUPyV_gp4)
  Species: WU polyomavirus
  Insert size (bp): 2346
  Entrez Gene: WUPyV_gp5 (a.k.a. WUPyV_gp5); WUPyV_gp4 (a.k.a. WUPyV_gp4)
  Promoter: PKG
  Tag / fusion protein: Flag (N terminal on backbone); HA (N terminal on backbone)
  Cloning method: Gateway Cloning
  Sequencing primers: 5′ LXSN 5'; 3′ MSCV-N seq. rev
Resource information
  A portion of this plasmid was derived from a plasmid made by: James DeCaprio lab
Terms and licenses: Academic/Nonprofit Terms; Industry Terms: Not Available to Industry
How to cite: MSCV-N WU ER was a gift from Karl Munger (Addgene plasmid # 37867 ; http://n2t.net/addgene:37867 ; RRID:Addgene_37867)
